>Addgene plasmid #224556 | pMXS-IP DEPP1-mNG | addgene full sequence | sequence record 461301 | Addgene NGS Result
TGAGCGGTTCCCGGCTGGCCGCGCAGCAACAGATGGAAGGCCTCCTGGCGCCGCACCGGCCCAAGGAGCC
CGCGTGGTTCCTGGCCACCGTCGGCGTCTCGCCCGACCACCAGGGCAAGGGTCTGGGCAGCGCCGTCGTG
CTCCCCGGAGTGGAGGCGGCCGAGCGCGCCGGGGTGCCCGCCTTCCTGGAGACCTCCGCGCCCCGCAACC
TCCCCTTCTACGAGCGGCTCGGCTTCACCGTCACCGCCGACGTCGAGGTGCCCGAAGGACCGCGCACCTG
GTGCATGACCCGCAAGCCCGGTGCCTGAGTCGACGATAAAATAAAAGATTTTATTTAGTCTCCAGAAAAA
GGGGGGAATGAAAGACCCCACCTGTAGGTTTGGCAAGCTAGCTTAAGTAACGCCATTTTGCAAGGCATGG
AAAAATACATAACTGAGAATAGAGAAGTTCAGATCAAGGTCAGGAACAGATGGAACAGCTGAATATGGGC
CAAACAGGATATCTGTGGTAAGCAGTTCCTGCCCCGGCTCAGGGCCAAGAACAGATGGAACAGCTGAATA
TGGGCCAAACAGGATATCTGTGGTAAGCAGTTCCTGCCCCGGCTCAGGGCCAAGAACAGATGGTCCCCAG
ATGCGGTCCAGCCCTCAGCAGTTTCTAGAGAACCATCAGATGTTTCCAGGGTGCCCCAAGGACCTGAAAT
GACCCTGTGCCTTATTTGAACTAACCAATCAGTTCGCTTCTCGCTTCTGTTCGCGCGCTTCTGCTCCCCG
AGCTCAATAAAAGAGCCCACAACCCCTCACTCGGGGCGCCAGTCCTCCGATTGACTGAGTCGCCCGGGTA
CCCGTGTATCCAATAAACCCTCTTGCAGTTGCATCCGACTTGTGGTCTCGCTGTTCCTTGGGAGGGTCTC
CTCTGAGTGATTGACTACCCGTCAGCGGGGGTCTTTCACATGCAGCATGTATCAAAATTAATTTGGTTTT
TTTTCTTAAGTATTTACATTAAATGGCCATAGTTGCATTAATGAATCGGCCAACGCGCGGGGAGAGGCGG
TTTGCGTATTGGGCGCTCTTCCGCTTCCTCGCTCACTGACTCGCTGCGCTCGGTCGTTCGGCTGCGGCGA
GCGGTATCAGCTCACTCAAAGGCGGTAATACGGTTATCCACAGAATCAGGGGATAACGCAGGAAAGAACA
TGTGAGCAAAAGGCCAGCAAAAGGCCAGGAACCGTAAAAAGGCCGCGTTGCTGGCGTTTTTCCATAGGCT
CCGCCCCCCTGACGAGCATCACAAAAATCGACGCTCAAGTCAGAGGTGGCGAAACCCGACAGGACTATAA
AGATACCAGGCGTTTCCCCCTGGAAGCTCCCTCGTGCGCTCTCCTGTTCCGACCCTGCCGCTTACCGGAT
ACCTGTCCGCCTTTCTCCCTTCGGGAAGCGTGGCGCTTTCTCATAGCTCACGCTGTAGGTATCTCAGTTC
GGTGTAGGTCGTTCGCTCCAAGCTGGGCTGTGTGCACGAACCCCCCGTTCAGCCCGACCGCTGCGCCTTA
TCCGGTAACTATCGTCTTGAGTCCAACCCGGTAAGACACGACTTATCGCCACTGGCAGCAGCCACTGGTA
ACAGGATTAGCAGAGCGAGGTATGTAGGCGGTGCTACAGAGTTCTTGAAGTGGTGGCCTAACTACGGCTA
CACTAGAAGAACAGTATTTGGTATCTGCGCTCTGCTGAAGCCAGTTACCTTCGGAAAAAGAGTTGGTAGC
TCTTGATCCGGCAAACAAACCACCGCTGGTAGCGGTGGTTTTTTTGTTTGCAAGCAGCAGATTACGCGCA
GAAAAAAAGGATCTCAAGAAGATCCTTTGATCTTTTCTACGGGGTCTGACGCTCAGTGGAACGAAAACTC
ACGTTAAGGGATTTTGGTCATGAGATTATCAAAAAGGATCTTCACCTAGATCCTTTTGCGGCCGGCCGCA
AATCAATCTAAAGTATATATGAGTAAACTTGGTCTGACAGTTACCAATGCTTAATCAGTGAGGCACCTAT
CTCAGCGATCTGTCTATTTCGTTCATCCATAGTTGCCTGACTCCCCGTCGTGTAGATAACTACGATACGG
GAGGGCTTACCATCTGGCCCCAGTGCTGCAATGATACCGCGAGACCCACGCTCACCGGCTCCAGATTTAT
CAGCAATAAACCAGCCAGCCGGAAGGGCCGAGCGCAGAAGTGGTCCTGCAACTTTATCCGCCTCCATCCA
GTCTATTAATTGTTGCCGGGAAGCTAGAGTAAGTAGTTCGCCAGTTAATAGTTTGCGCAACGTTGTTGCC
ATTGCTACAGGCATCGTGGTGTCACGCTCGTCGTTTGGTATGGCTTCATTCAGCTCCGGTTCCCAACGAT
CAAGGCGAGTTACATGATCCCCCATGTTGTGCAAAAAAGCGGTTAGCTCCTTCGGTCCTCCGATCGTTGT
CAGAAGTAAGTTGGCCGCAGTGTTATCACTCATGGTTATGGCAGCACTGCATAATTCTCTTACTGTCATG
CCATCCGTAAGATGCTTTTCTGTGACTGGTGAGTACTCAACCAAGTCATTCTGAGAATAGTGTATGCGGC
GACCGAGTTGCTCTTGCCCGGCGTCAATACGGGATAATACCGCGCCACATAGCAGAACTTTAAAAGTGCT
CATCATTGGAAAACGTTCTTCGGGGCGAAAACTCTCAAGGATCTTACCGCTGTTGAGATCCAGTTCGATG
TAACCCACTCGTGCACCCAACTGATCTTCAGCATCTTTTACTTTCACCAGCGTTTCTGGGTGAGCAAAAA
CAGGAAGGCAAAATGCCGCAAAAAAGGGAATAAGGGCGACACGGAAATGTTGAATACTCATACTCTTCCT
TTTTCAATATTATTGAAGCATTTATCAGGGTTATTGTCTCATGAGCGGATACATATTTGAATGTATTTAG
AAAAATAAACAAATAGGGGTTCCGCGCACATTTCCCCGAAAAGTGCCACCTGCATAATGAAAGACCCCAC
CTGTAGGTTTGGCAAGCTAGCTTAAGTAACGCCATTTTGCAAGGCATGGAAAAATACATAACTGAGAATA
GAAAAGTTCAGATCAAGGTCAGGAACAGATGGAACAGCTGAATATGGGCCAAACAGGATATCTGTGGTAA
GCAGTTCCTGCCCCGGCTCAGGGCCAAGAACAGATGGAACAGCTGAATATGGGCCAAACAGGATATCTGT
GGTAAGCAGTTCCTGCCCCGGCTCAGGGCCAAGAACAGATGGTCCCCAGATGCGGTCCAGCCCTCAGCAG
TTTCTAGAGAACCATCAGATGTTTCCAGGGTGCCCCAAGGACCTGAAATGACCCTGTGCCTTATTTGAAC
TAACCAATCAGTTCGCTTCTCGCTTCTGTTCGCGCGCTTCTGCTCCCCGAGCTCAATAAAAGAGCCCACA
ACCCCTCACTCGGCGCGCCAGTCCTCCGATTGACTGAGTCGCCCGGGTACCCGTGTATCCAATAAACCCT
CTTGCAGTTGCATCCGACTTGTGGTCTCGCTGTTCCTTGGGAGGGTCTCCTCTGAGTGATTGACTACCCG
TCAGCGGGGGTCTTTCATTTGGGGGCTCGTCCGGGATCGGGAGACCCCTGCCCAGGGACCACCGACCCAC
CACCGGGAGGTAAGCTGGCCAGCAACTTATCTGTGTCTGTCCGATTGTCTAGTGTCTATGACTGATTTTA
TGCGCCTGCGTCGGTACTAGTTAGCTAACTAGCTCTGTATCTGGCGGACCCGTGGTGGAACTGACGAGTT
CGGAACACCCGGCCGCAACCCTGGGAGACGTCCCAGGGACTTCGGGGGCCGTTTTTGTGGCCCGACCTGA
GTCCAAAAATCCCGATCGTTTTGGACTCTTTGGTGCACCCCCCTAATAGGAGGGATATGTGGTTCTGGTA
GGAGACGAGAACCTAAAACAGTTCCCGCCTCCGTCTGAATTTTTGCTTTCGGTTTGGGACCGAAGCCGCG
CCGCGCGTCTTGTCTGCTGCAGCATCGTTCTGTGTTGTCTCTGTCTGACTGTGTTTCTGTATTTGTCTGA
AAATTAGGGCCAGACTGTTACCACTCCCTTAAGTTTGACCTTAGGTCACTGGAAAGATGTCGAGCGGATC
GCTCACAACCAGTCGGTAGATGTCAAGAAGAGACGTTGGGTTACCTTCTGCTCTGCAGAATGGCCAACCT
TTAACGTCGGATGGCCGCGAGACGGCACCTTTAACCGAGACCTCATCACCCAGGTTAAGATCAAGGTCTT
TTCACCTGGCCCGCATGGACACCCAGACCAGGTCCCCTACATCGTGACCTGGGAAGCCTTGGCTTTTGAC
CCCCCTCCCTGGGTCAAGCCCTTTGTACACCCTAAGCCTCCGCCTCCTCTTCCTCCATCCGCCCCGTCTC
TCCCCCTTGAACCTCCTCGTTCGACCCCGCCTCGATCCTCCCTTTATCCAGCCCTCACTCCTTCTCTAGG
CGCCCCCATATGGCCATATGAGATCTTATATGGGGCACCCCCGCCCCTTGTAAACTTCCCTGACCCTGAC
ATGACAAGAGTTACTAACAGCCCCTCTCTCCAAGCTCACTTACAGGCTCTCTACTTAGTCCAGCACGAAG
TCTGGAGACCTCTGGCGGCAGCCTACCAAGAACAACTGGACCGACCGGTGGTACCTCACCCTTACCGAGT
CGGCGACACAGTGTGGGTCCGCCGACACCAGACTAAGAACCTAGAACCTCGCTGGAAAGGACCTTACACA
GTCCTGCTGACCACCCCCACCGCCCTCAAAGTAGACGGCATCGCAGCTTGGATACACGCCGCCCACGTGA
AGGCTGCCGACCCCGGGGGTGGACCATCCTCTAGACTGCCGGATCTAGCTAGTTAATTAAGGATCCCAGT
GTGGTGGTACGGGAATTCGCCACCATGAGGTCCCGGCTTCTGCTCTCCGTGGCCCATCTGCCCACAATTC
GGGAGACCACGGAGGAGATGCTGCTTGGGGGTCCTGGACAGGAGCCCCCACCCTCTCCTAGCCTGGATGA
CTACGTGAGGTCTATATCTCGACTGGCACAGCCCACCTCTGTGCTGGACAAGGCCACGGCCCAGGGCCAA
CCCAGGCCACCCCACAGGCCAGCCCAGGCCTGCCGGAAGGGCCGCCCTGCTGTGTCCCTGCGAGACATCA
CCGCACGTTTCAGTGGCCAGCAGCCCACACTGCCCATGGCTGATACTGTGGACCCCCTGGACTGGCTTTT
TGGGGAGTCCCAGGAAAAGCAGCCAAGCCAGAGGGACCTGCCAAGGAGGACTGGCCCCTCTGCTGGCCTC
TGGGGTCCACATAGACAGATGGACAGCAGCAAGCCCATGGGGGCCCCCAGAGGGAGGCTCTGTGAAGCAA
GGATGCCTGGGCATTCCCTGGCAAGACCACCGCAGGATGGGCAGCAGAGCTCTGACCTAAGAAGCTGGAC
TTTTGGGCAGTCTGCCCAAGCCATGGCCTCCCGCCACCGCCCCCGCCCCAGCAGTGTCCTCAGAACACTC
TACTCGCACCTCCCGGTGATCCATGAACTCGGAGGGAGCGGAGTGAGCAAGGGCGAGGAGGATAACATGG
CCTCTCTCCCAGCGACACATGAGTTACACATCTTTGGCTCCATCAACGGTGTGGACTTTGACATGGTGGG
TCAGGGCACCGGCAATCCAAATGATGGTTATGAGGAGTTAAACCTGAAGTCCACCAAGGGTGACCTCCAG
TTCTCCCCCTGGATTCTGGTCCCTCATATCGGGTATGGCTTCCATCAGTACCTGCCCTACCCTGACGGGA
TGTCGCCTTTCCAGGCCGCCATGGTAGATGGCTCCGGATACCAAGTCCATCGCACAATGCAGTTTGAAGA
TGGTGCCTCCCTTACTGTTAACTACCGCTACACCTACGAGGGAAGCCACATCAAAGGAGAGGCCCAGGTG
AAGGGGACTGGTTTCCCTGCTGACGGTCCTGTGATGACCAACTCGCTGACCGCTGCGGACTGGTGCAGGT
CGAAGAAGACTTACCCCAACGACAAAACCATCATCAGTACCTTTAAGTGGAGTTACACCACTGGAAATGG
CAAGCGCTACCGGAGCACTGCGCGGACCACCTACACCTTTGCCAAGCCAATGGCGGCTAACTATCTGAAG
AACCAGCCGATGTACGTGTTCCGTAAGACGGAGCTCAAGCACTCCAAGACCGAGCTCAACTTCAAGGAGT
GGCAAAAGGCCTTTACCGATGTGATGGGCATGGACGAGCTGTACAAGTATAGGCGGCCGCTACGTAAATT
CCGCCCCCCCCCCTAACGTTACTGGCCGAAGCCGCTTGGAATAAGGCCGGTGTGCGTTTGTCTATATGTT
ATTTTCCACCATATTGCCGTCTTTTGGCAATGTGAGGGCCCGGAAACCTGGCCCTGTCTTCTTGACGAGC
ATTCCTAGGGGTCTTTCCCCTCTCGCCAAAGGAATGCAAGGTCTGTTGAATGTCGTGAAGGAAGCAGTTC
CTCTGGAAGCTTCTTGAAGACAAACAACGTCTGTAGCGACCCTTTGCAGGCAGCGGAACCCCCCACCTGG
CGACAGGTGCCTCTGCGGCCAAAAGCCACGTGTATAAGATACACCTGCAAAGGCGGCACAACCCCAGTGC
CACGTTGTGAGTTGGATAGTTGTGGAAAGAGTCAAATGGCTCTCCTCAAGCGTATTCAACAAGGGGCTGA
AGGATGCCCAGAAGGTACCCCATTGTATGGGATCTGATCTGGGGCCTCGGTGCACATGCTTTACATGTGT
TTAGTCGAGGTTAAAAAAACGTCTAGGCCCCCCGAACCACGGGGACGTGGTTTTCCTTTGAAAAACACGA
TGATAATATGGCCACAACCATGGTTACCGAGTACAAGCCCACGGTGCGCCTCGCCACCCGCGACGACGTC
CCCAGGGCCGTACGCACCCTCGCCGCCGCGTTCGCCGACTACCCCGCCACGCGCCACACCGTCGATCCGG
ACCGCCACATCGAGCGGGTCACCGAGCTGCAAGAACTCTTCCTCACGCGCGTCGGGCTCGACATCGGCAA
GGTGTGGGTCGCGGACGACGGCGCCGCGGTGGCGGTCTGGACCACGCCGGAGAGCGTCGAAGCGGGGGCG
GTGTTCGCCGAGATCGGCCCGCGCATGGCCGAGT
Features (pLannotate 1.2.2; 15 found; start..end, strand, type, name):
    357..478     +  LTR            3' LTR (ΔU3) (fragment): self-inactivating 3' long terminal repeat (LTR) from Moloney murine leukemia virus
    479..948     +  LTR            LTR: long terminal repeat from Moloney murine leukemia virus
   1014..1066    -  CDS            lacI (fragment): lac repressor; lacI; The lac repressor binds to the lac operator to inhibit transcription in E. coli. This inhibition can be relieved by adding lactose or isopropyl-β-D-thiogalactopyranoside (IPTG).
   1249..1837    -  rep_origin     ori: high-copy-number ColE1/pMB1/pBR322/pUC origin of replication
   2001..2861    -  CDS            AmpR: β-lactamase; bla; confers resistance to ampicillin, carbenicillin, and related antibiotics
   2862..2966    -  promoter       AmpR promoter: bla
   2996..3589    +  LTR            LTR: long terminal repeat from Moloney murine leukemia virus
   3652..3851    +  misc_feature   MMLV Ψ: packaging signal of Moloney murine leukemia virus (MMLV)
   3903..3991    +  misc_feature   MESV Ψ (fragment): packaging signal of murine embryonic stem cell virus
   4068..4484    +  CDS            gag (truncated): truncated Moloney murine leukemia virus (MMLV) gag gene lacking the start codon
   4494..4868    +  misc_feature   pol region: Moloney murine leukemia virus (MMLV) pol region containing the splice acceptor site
   4925..5560    +  CDS            DEPP1: DEPP1_HUMAN - Also known as C10orf10, DEPP From Homo sapiens (Human).
   5573..6279    +  CDS            mNeonGreen (fragment): bright monomeric yellow-green fluorescent protein derived from LanYFP (Shaner et al., 2013)
   6404..6866    +  misc_feature   IRES: internal ribosome entry site (IRES) of the encephalomyocarditis virus (EMCV)
   6886..308     +  CDS            PuroR (fragment) (across the origin): puromycin N-acetyltransferase; pac from Streptomyces; confers resistance to puromycin
