[The description below was written by a language model from this plasmid's Addgene catalogue record and pLannotate feature annotations shown in this document.]
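Description:
pMXS-IP DEPP1-mNG is a Moloney murine leukemia virus-based retroviral vector of about 7.2 kb, built on the pMXS backbone, for stable expression of human DEPP1 in mammalian cells. It is maintained in E. coli as a high-copy plasmid through a ColE1/pUC-type origin and selected with ampicillin via the β-lactamase gene and its own promoter. A short lacI fragment annotated near the origin is a backbone remnant with no evident function.

The proviral region begins at a 5′ MMLV LTR, which the feature table suggests is the driver of transcription, since no separate internal promoter is annotated. It is followed by the MMLV packaging signal (with a short MESV Ψ-like match), a truncated gag lacking its start codon, and a pol segment containing the splice acceptor. These elements support encapsidation of the genomic RNA and expression of the downstream cassette. The DEPP1 coding sequence (also known as C10orf10 or DEPP), cloned between EcoRI and NotI sites, is fused at its C terminus to the bright monomeric yellow-green fluorescent protein mNeonGreen. An EMCV IRES then allows translation of puromycin N-acetyltransferase from the same transcript, so puromycin selection enriches for cells expressing the fusion. The cassette ends at the 3′ MMLV LTR. The small adjacent fragment labelled as a ΔU3 LTR sits next to a fuller LTR annotation, so the record does not clearly indicate a self-inactivating design.

Because the vector lacks functional gag, pol and env, these must be supplied in trans by packaging cells to produce virus. Transduced cells can be puromycin-selected and used to visualise DEPP1 localisation or examine the effects of its expression. The associated work concerns HIF-dependent induction of DEPP1 in ischemic cardiomyopathy.
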