Addgene plasmid #224556: pMXS-IP DEPP1-mNG
Purpose: Expresses DEPP1 fused to mNEONGreen
Depositing lab: William Kaelin & Gregory Wyant. Depositing organization: Dana-Farber Cancer Institute. Publication: Induction of DEPP1 by HIF Mediates Multiple Hallmarks of Ischemic Cardiomyopathy. Wyant GA, Jiang Q, Singh M, Qayyum S, Levrero C, Maron BA, Kaelin WG Jr. Circulation. 2024 Jun 17. doi: 10.1161/CIRCULATIONAHA.123.066628. PubMed 38881449.
Backbone
  Vector backbone: pMXS
  Vector type: Mammalian Expression, Retroviral
  Selectable markers: Puromycin
Growth in bacteria
  Bacterial resistance: Ampicillin, 100 μg/mL
  Growth temperature: 37°C
  Growth strain: NEB Stable
  Copy number: High Copy
Gene/Insert
  Gene/Insert name: DEPP1
  Species: H. sapiens (human)
  Entrez Gene: DEPP1 (a.k.a. C10orf10, DEPP, FIG, Fseg)
  Tag / fusion protein: mNeonGreen (C terminal on insert)
  Cloning method: Restriction Enzyme; 5′ cloning site EcoRI (unknown if destroyed); 3′ cloning site NotI (unknown if destroyed)
  Sequencing primers: 5′ gcttggatacacgccgc
Terms and licenses: Academic/Nonprofit Terms; Industry Terms: Not Available to Industry
How to cite: pMXS-IP DEPP1-mNG was a gift from William Kaelin & Gregory Wyant (Addgene plasmid # 224556 ; http://n2t.net/addgene:224556 ; RRID:Addgene_224556)
